Addgene plasmid #65742: FUGW-pHRed
Purpose: Lentiviral vector for pHRed expression in mammalian cells using the hUbiC promoter
Depositing lab: Mathew Tantama. Depositing organization: Purdue University. Publication: Imaging energy status in live cells with a fluorescent biosensor of the intracellular ATP-to-ADP ratio. Tantama M, Martinez-Francois JR, Mongeon R, Yellen G. Nat Commun. 2013;4:2550. doi: 10.1038/ncomms3550. PubMed 24096541.
Backbone
  Vector backbone: FUGW
  Backbone size w/o insert (bp): 9200
  Total vector size (bp): 9900
  Vector type: Mammalian Expression, Lentiviral
Growth in bacteria
  Bacterial resistance: Ampicillin, 100 μg/mL
  Growth temperature: 37°C
  Growth strain: Stbl3
  Copy number: Unknown
Gene/Insert
  Gene/Insert name: pHRed
  Species: Synthetic
  Insert size (bp): 710
  Promoter: hUbiC
  Cloning method: Restriction Enzyme; 5′ cloning site XbaI (not destroyed); 3′ cloning site EcoRI (not destroyed)
  Sequencing primers: 5′ GGTAGGCTCTCCTGAATC
Terms and licenses: Academic/Nonprofit Terms; Industry Terms: Not Available to Industry
How to cite: FUGW-pHRed was a gift from Mathew Tantama (Addgene plasmid # 65742 ; http://n2t.net/addgene:65742 ; RRID:Addgene_65742)
