[The description below was written by a language model from this plasmid's Addgene catalogue record and pLannotate feature annotations shown in this document.]
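Description:
FUGW-pHRed is a third-generation-style HIV-1 lentiviral transfer plasmid of about 9.9 kb, built on the FUGW backbone to express the red fluorescent sensor pHRed in mammalian cells. It is propagated in E. coli through a high-copy ColE1/pUC-type origin and selected with ampicillin via the bla gene. An f1 origin is also present. The backbone additionally carries an SV40 promoter/EM7 promoter–BleoR cassette with an SV40 poly(A) signal, which lies outside the LTR-flanked region and so would not be transferred into transduced cells.

Viral genomic RNA is produced in packaging cells from a CMV enhancer/promoter fused to a truncated 5' LTR. This is followed by the Ψ packaging signal with a gag fragment, the Rev response element for Rev-dependent nuclear export, and the cPPT/CTS element that aids nuclear import of the reverse-transcribed genome. The internal expression cassette uses the human ubiquitin C promoter to drive the roughly 710 bp synthetic pHRed insert, cloned between XbaI and EcoRI sites. The annotation software labels this coding sequence as mKeima, the acid-sensitive, long-Stokes-shift Montipora protein, which points to close sequence similarity between pHRed and mKeima. A WPRE downstream enhances transcript stability and expression, and the cassette ends in a truncated 3' LTR followed by a bGH polyadenylation signal.

The construct gives constitutive, broadly active pHRed expression after transfection or lentiviral transduction. The associated publication concerns live-cell imaging of cellular energy status with fluorescent biosensors, a setting in which a pH-sensitive reporter such as this one fits. The record itself does not describe a specific application beyond expression.
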