Features (pLannotate 1.2.2; 31 found; start..end, strand, type, name):
     31..83      -  misc_feature   bom (fragment): basis of mobility region from pBR322
    238..617     +  enhancer       CMV enhancer: human cytomegalovirus immediate early enhancer
    618..817     +  promoter       CMV promoter: human cytomegalovirus (CMV) immediate early promoter
    835..1015    +  LTR            5' LTR (truncated): truncated 5' long terminal repeat (LTR) from HIV-1
   1062..1187    +  misc_feature   HIV-1 Ψ: packaging signal of human immunodeficiency virus type 1
   1171..1534    +  CDS            HIV-1 gag (fragment): gag protein from human immunodeficiency virus 1; gag
   1680..1913    +  misc_feature   RRE: The Rev response element (RRE) of HIV-1 allows for Rev-dependent mRNA export from the nucleus to the cytoplasm.
   2290..2390    +  CDS            Rev (fragment): human immunodeficiency virus 1 (HIV-1) Rev protein; rev; enhances nuclear export of unspliced and incompletely spliced viral mRNAs
   2440..2557    +  misc_feature   cPPT/CTS: central polypurine tract and central termination sequence of HIV-1
   2611..3822    +  promoter       UbC promoter: human ubiquitin C promoter
   3833..3850    -  misc_feature   MCS (fragment): pUC18/19 multiple cloning site
   3856..4521    +  CDS            mKeima: mKeima is a basic (constitutively fluorescent) long stokes shift fluorescent protein published in 2006, derived from Montipora sp. 20. It has high acid sensitivity.
   4603..4626    +  misc_feature   MCS (fragment): pBluescript multiple cloning site
   4626..5214    +  misc_feature   WPRE: woodchuck hepatitis virus posttranscriptional regulatory element
   5151..5732    +  CDS            nef (fragment): NEF_HV1H2 - Experimental evidence at protein level: Swiss-Prot protein existence level 1. Extracellular Nef protein targets CD4(+) T-lymphocytes for apoptosis by interacting with CXCR4 surface receptors. From Human immunodeficiency virus type 1 group M subtype B (isolate HXB2) (HIV-1).
   5739..5919    +  LTR            5' LTR (truncated): truncated 5' long terminal repeat (LTR) from HIV-1
   5951..6175    +  polyA_signal   bGH poly(A) signal: bovine growth hormone polyadenylation signal
   6179..6200    +  promoter       SV40 promoter (fragment): SV40 enhancer and early promoter
   6221..6649    +  rep_origin     f1 ori (sequence partly withheld): f1 bacteriophage origin of replication; arrow indicates direction of (+) strand synthesis
   6663..6992    +  promoter       SV40 promoter: SV40 enhancer and early promoter
   7040..7087    +  promoter       EM7 promoter: synthetic bacterial promoter&nbsp
   7106..7480    +  CDS            BleoR: antibiotic-binding protein; Sh ble from Streptoalloteichus hindustanus; confers resistance to bleomycin, phleomycin, and Zeocin™
   7490..7615    +  CDS            ble (fragment): BLE_KLEPN - Experimental evidence at protein level: Swiss-Prot protein existence level 1. Binding protein with a strong affinity to the bleomycin family of antibiotics. Binds to CL990; an antimitotic-antibiotic compound. From Klebsiella pneumoniae.
   7610..7731    +  polyA_signal   SV40 poly(A) signal: SV40 polyadenylation signal
   7804..7820    -  protein_bind   lac operator: The lac repressor binds to the lac operator to inhibit transcription in E. coli. This inhibition can be relieved by adding lactose or isopropyl-β-D-thiogalactopyranoside (IPTG). lac repressor encoded by lacI
   7828..7858    -  promoter       lac promoter: promoter for the E. coli lac operon
   7873..7894    -  protein_bind   CAP binding site: CAP binding activates transcription in the presence of cAMP. E. coli catabolite activator protein
   7907..7999    -  CDS            lacI (fragment): lac repressor; lacI; The lac repressor binds to the lac operator to inhibit transcription in E. coli. This inhibition can be relieved by adding lactose or isopropyl-β-D-thiogalactopyranoside (IPTG).
   8182..8770    -  rep_origin     ori: high-copy-number ColE1/pMB1/pBR322/pUC origin of replication
   8941..9801    -  CDS            AmpR: β-lactamase; bla; confers resistance to ampicillin, carbenicillin, and related antibiotics
   9802..9906    -  promoter       AmpR promoter: bla
>Addgene plasmid #65742 | FUGW-pHRed | depositor full sequence | sequence record 116966 | FUGW-pHRed sequence 9934 bps
GTCGACGGATCGGGAGATCTCCCGATCCCCTATGGTGCACTCTCAGTACAATCTGCTCTGATGCCGCATA
GTTAAGCCAGTATCTGCTCCCTGCTTGTGTGTTGGAGGTCGCTGAGTAGTGCGCGAGCAAAATTTAAGCT
ACAACAAGGCAAGGCTTGACCGACAATTGCATGAAGAATCTGCTTAGGGTTAGGCGTTTTGCGCTGCTTC
GCGATGTACGGGCCAGATATACGCGTTGACATTGATTATTGACTAGTTATTAATAGTAATCAATTACGGG
GTCATTAGTTCATAGCCCATATATGGAGTTCCGCGTTACATAACTTACGGTAAATGGCCCGCCTGGCTGA
CCGCCCAACGACCCCCGCCCATTGACGTCAATAATGACGTATGTTCCCATAGTAACGCCAATAGGGACTT
TCCATTGACGTCAATGGGTGGAGTATTTACGGTAAACTGCCCACTTGGCAGTACATCAAGTGTATCATAT
GCCAAGTACGCCCCCTATTGACGTCAATGACGGTAAATGGCCCGCCTGGCATTATGCCCAGTACATGACC
TTATGGGACTTTCCTACTTGGCAGTACATCTACGTATTAGTCATCGCTATTACCATGGTGATGCGGTTTT
GGCAGTACATCAATGGGCGTGGATAGCGGTTTGACTCACGGGGATTTCCAAGTCTCCACCCCATTGACGT
CAATGGGAGTTTGTTTTGGCACCAAAATCAACGGGACTTTCCAAAATGTCGTAACAACTCCGCCCCATTG
ACGCAAATGGGCGGTAGGCGTGTACGGTGGGAGGTCTATATAAGCAGCGCGTTTTGCCTGTACTGGGTCT
CTCTGGTTAGACCAGATCTGAGCCTGGGAGCTCTCTGGCTAACTAGGGAACCCACTGCTTAAGCCTCAAT
AAAGCTTGCCTTGAGTGCTTCAAGTAGTGTGTGCCCGTCTGTTGTGTGACTCTGGTAACTAGAGATCCCT
CAGACCCTTTTAGTCAGTGTGGAAAATCTCTAGCAGTGGCGCCCGAACAGGGACTTGAAAGCGAAAGGGA
AACCAGAGGAGCTCTCTCGACGCAGGACTCGGCTTGCTGAAGCGCGCACGGCAAGAGGCGAGGGGCGGCG
ACTGGTGAGTACGCCAAAAATTTTGACTAGCGGAGGCTAGAAGGAGAGAGATGGGTGCGAGAGCGTCAGT
ATTAAGCGGGGGAGAATTAGATCGCGATGGGAAAAAATTCGGTTAAGGCCAGGGGGAAAGAAAAAATATA
AATTAAAACATATAGTATGGGCAAGCAGGGAGCTAGAACGATTCGCAGTTAATCCTGGCCTGTTAGAAAC
ATCAGAAGGCTGTAGACAAATACTGGGACAGCTACAACCATCCCTTCAGACAGGATCAGAAGAACTTAGA
TCATTATATAATACAGTAGCAACCCTCTATTGTGTGCATCAAAGGATAGAGATAAAAGACACCAAGGAAG
CTTTAGACAAGATAGAGGAAGAGCAAAACAAAAGTAAGACCACCGCACAGCAAGCGGCCGCTGATCTTCA
GACCTGGAGGAGGAGATATGAGGGACAATTGGAGAAGTGAATTATATAAATATAAAGTAGTAAAAATTGA
ACCATTAGGAGTAGCACCCACCAAGGCAAAGAGAAGAGTGGTGCAGAGAGAAAAAAGAGCAGTGGGAATA
GGAGCTTTGTTCCTTGGGTTCTTGGGAGCAGCAGGAAGCACTATGGGCGCAGCGTCAATGACGCTGACGG
TACAGGCCAGACAATTATTGTCTGGTATAGTGCAGCAGCAGAACAATTTGCTGAGGGCTATTGAGGCGCA
ACAGCATCTGTTGCAACTCACAGTCTGGGGCATCAAGCAGCTCCAGGCAAGAATCCTGGCTGTGGAAAGA
TACCTAAAGGATCAACAGCTCCTGGGGATTTGGGGTTGCTCTGGAAAACTCATTTGCACCACTGCTGTGC
CTTGGAATGCTAGTTGGAGTAATAAATCTCTGGAACAGATTTGGAATCACACGACCTGGATGGAGTGGGA
CAGAGAAATTAACAATTACACAAGCTTAATACACTCCTTAATTGAAGAATCGCAAAACCAGCAAGAAAAG
AATGAACAAGAATTATTGGAATTAGATAAATGGGCAAGTTTGTGGAATTGGTTTAACATAACAAATTGGC
TGTGGTATATAAAATTATTCATAATGATAGTAGGAGGCTTGGTAGGTTTAAGAATAGTTTTTGCTGTACT
TTCTATAGTGAATAGAGTTAGGCAGGGATATTCACCATTATCGTTTCAGACCCACCTCCCAACCCCGAGG
GGACCCGACAGGCCCGAAGGAATAGAAGAAGAAGGTGGAGAGAGAGACAGAGACAGATCCATTCGATTAG
TGAACGGATCGGCACTGCGTGCGCCAATTCTGCAGACAAATGGCAGTATTCATCCACAATTTTAAAAGAA
AAGGGGGGATTGGGGGGTACAGTGCAGGGGAAAGAATAGTAGACATAATAGCAACAGACATACAAACTAA
AGAATTACAAAAACAAATTACAAAAATTCAAAATTTTCGGGTTTATTACAGGGACAGCAGAGATCCAGTT
TGGTTAATTAAGGGTGCAGCGGCCTCCGCGCCGGGTTTTGGCGCCTCCCGCGGGCGCCCCCCTCCTCACG
GCGAGCGCTGCCACGTCAGACGAAGGGCGCAGGAGCGTTCCTGATCCTTCCGCCCGGACGCTCAGGACAG
CGGCCCGCTGCTCATAAGACTCGGCCTTAGAACCCCAGTATCAGCAGAAGGACATTTTAGGACGGGACTT
GGGTGACTCTAGGGCACTGGTTTTCTTTCCAGAGAGCGGAACAGGCGAGGAAAAGTAGTCCCTTCTCGGC
GATTCTGCGGAGGGATCTCCGTGGGGCGGTGAACGCCGATGATTATATAAGGACGCGCCGGGTGTGGCAC
AGCTAGTTCCGTCGCAGCCGGGATTTGGGTCGCGGTTCTTGTTTGTGGATCGCTGTGATCGTCACTTGGT
GAGTAGCGGGCTGCTGGGCTGGCCGGGGCTTTCGTGGCCGCCGGGCCGCTCGGTGGGACGGAAGCGTGTG
GAGAGACCGCCAAGGGCTGTAGTCTGGGTCCGCGAGCAAGGTTGCCCTGAACTGGGGGTTGGGGGGAGCG
CAGCAAAATGGCGGCTGTTCCCGAGTCTTGAATGGAAGACGCTTGTGAGGCGGGCTGTGAGGTCGTTGAA
ACAAGGTGGGGGGCATGGTGGGCGGCAAGAACCCAAGGTCTTGAGGCCTTCGCTAATGCGGGAAAGCTCT
TATTCGGGTGAGATGGGCTGGGGCACCATCTGGGGACCCTGACGTGAAGTTTGTCACTGACTGGAGAACT
CGGTTTGTCGTCTGTTGCGGGGGCGGCAGTTATGGCGGTGCCGTTGGGCAGTGCACCCGTACCTTTGGGA
GCGCGCGCCCTCGTCGTGTCGTGACGTCACCCGTTCTGTTGGCTTATAATGCAGGGTGGGGCCACCTGCC
GGTAGGTGTGCGGTAGGCTTTTCTCCGTCGCAGGACGCAGGGTTCGGGCCTAGGGTAGGCTCTCCTGAAT
CGACAGGCGCCGGACCTCTGGTGAGGGGAGGGATAAGTGAGGCGTCAGTTTCTTTGGTCGGTTTTATGTA
CCTATCTTCTTAAGTAGCTGAAGCTCCGGTTTTGAACTATGCGCTCGGGGTTGGCGAGTGTGTTTTGTGA
AGTTTTTTAGGCACCTTTTGAAATGTAATCATTTGGGTCAATATGTAATTTTCAGTGTTAGACTAGTAAA
TTGTCCGCTAAATTCTGGCCGTTTTTGGCTTTTTTGTTAGACGAAGCTTGGGCTGCAGGTCGACTCTAGA
CCACCATGGTTTCCGTTATCGCAAAGCAAATGACCTATAAAGTTTATATGTCTGGCACCGTTAACGGCCA
CTACTTCGAGGTTGAAGGTGACGGCAAGGGCAAGCCTTACGAGGGCGAGCAGACCGTTAAGCTGACCGTT
ACCAAAGGCGGCCCACTGCCTTTCGCCTGGGATATCCTGTCCCCTCAGCTCCAATACGGCTCCATCCCTT
TCACCAAATACCCCGAGGACATCCCTGACTACTTTAAGCAGAGCTTCCCAGAGGGCTACACCTGGGAGCG
CTCTATGAACTTCGAGGACGGCGCAGTTTGTACCGTTTCCAACGACAGCTCCATCCAGGGTAACTGCTTC
ATCTACAACGTTAAGATTTCCGGCGAGAACTTCCCACCTAACGGCCCAGTTATGCAGAAGAAAACCCAAG
GCTGGGAGCCCAGCACCGAACGCCTGTTTGCCCGCGACGGTATGCTGATTGGTAACGATTATATGGCCCT
GAAACTGGAAGGCGGCGGTCACTACCTGTGCGAGTTCAAGAGCACTTACAAGGCTAAAAAGCCTGTTCGC
ATGCCTGGCCGCCACGAAATCGACCGCAAGCTGGATGTTACCTCTCACAACCGCGACTACACCAGCGTTG
AGCAGTGTGAAATCTCTATCGCCCGCCACTCTCTGCTGGGGACAGGCAACTCCGCCGACGGTGGTGGCTC
TGGTGGTGCTAGCTGAGTCGACGAATTCTTCGAAGCTAGCGGATCCGTTAACAATTCGATATCAAGCTTA
TCGATAATCAACCTCTGGATTACAAAATTTGTGAAAGATTGACTGGTATTCTTAACTATGTTGCTCCTTT
TACGCTATGTGGATACGCTGCTTTAATGCCTTTGTATCATGCTATTGCTTCCCGTATGGCTTTCATTTTC
TCCTCCTTGTATAAATCCTGGTTGCTGTCTCTTTATGAGGAGTTGTGGCCCGTTGTCAGGCAACGTGGCG
TGGTGTGCACTGTGTTTGCTGACGCAACCCCCACTGGTTGGGGCATTGCCACCACCTGTCAGCTCCTTTC
CGGGACTTTCGCTTTCCCCCTCCCTATTGCCACGGCGGAACTCATCGCCGCCTGCCTTGCCCGCTGCTGG
ACAGGGGCTCGGCTGTTGGGCACTGACAATTCCGTGGTGTTGTCGGGGAAATCATCGTCCTTTCCTTGGC
TGCTCGCCTGTGTTGCCACCTGGATTCTGCGCGGGACGTCCTTCTGCTACGTCCCTTCGGCCCTCAATCC
AGCGGACCTTCCTTCCCGCGGCCTGCTGCCGGCTCTGCGGCCTCTTCCGCGTCTTCGCCTTCGCCCTCAG
ACGAGTCGGATCTCCCTTTGGGCCGCCTCCCCGCATCGATACCGTCGACCTCGAGACCTAGAAAAACATG
GAGCAATCACAAGTAGCAATACAGCAGCTACCAATGCTGATTGTGCCTGGCTAGAAGCACAAGAGGAGGA
GGAGGTGGGTTTTCCAGTCACACCTCAGGTACCTTTAAGACCAATGACTTACAAGGCAGCTGTAGATCTT
AGCCACTTTTTAAAAGAAAAGGGGGGACTGGAAGGGCTAATTCACTCCCAACGAAGACAAGATATCCTTG
ATCTGTGGATCTACCACACACAAGGCTACTTCCCTGATTGGCAGAACTACACACCAGGGCCAGGGATCAG
ATATCCACTGACCTTTGGATGGTGCTACAAGCTAGTACCAGTTGAGCAAGAGAAGGTAGAAGAAGCCAAT
GAAGGAGAGAACACCCGCTTGTTACACCCTGTGAGCCTGCATGGGATGGATGACCCGGAGAGAGAAGTAT
TAGAGTGGAGGTTTGACAGCCGCCTAGCATTTCATCACATGGCCCGAGAGCTGCATCCGGACTGTACTGG
GTCTCTCTGGTTAGACCAGATCTGAGCCTGGGAGCTCTCTGGCTAACTAGGGAACCCACTGCTTAAGCCT
CAATAAAGCTTGCCTTGAGTGCTTCAAGTAGTGTGTGCCCGTCTGTTGTGTGACTCTGGTAACTAGAGAT
CCCTCAGACCCTTTTAGTCAGTGTGGAAAATCTCTAGCAGGGCCCGTTTAAACCCGCTGATCAGCCTCGA
CTGTGCCTTCTAGTTGCCAGCCATCTGTTGTTTGCCCCTCCCCCGTGCCTTCCTTGACCCTGGAAGGTGC
CACTCCCACTGTCCTTTCCTAATAAAATGAGGAAATTGCATCGCATTGTCTGAGTAGGTGTCATTCTATT
CTGGGGGGTGGGGTGGGGCAGGACAGCAAGGGGGAGGATTGGGAAGACAATAGCAGGCATGCTGGGGATG
CGGTGGGCTCTATGGCTTCTGAGGCGGAAAGAACCAGCTGGGGCTCTAGGGGGTATCCCC
[124 nt withheld, positions 6221-6344]
C
[91 nt withheld, positions 6346-6436]
A
[49 nt withheld, positions 6438-6486]
CCTTTGACGTTGGAGTCCACGTTCTTT
[37 nt withheld, positions 6514-6550]
ACCCTATCTCGGTCTATTCTTTTGATTTATAAGGGATTTTGCCGATTTCGGCCTATTGGTTAAAAAATGA
GCTGATTTAACAAAAATTTAACGCGAATTAATTCTGTGGAATGTGTGTCAGTTAGGGTGTGGAAAGTCCC
CAGGCTCCCCAGCAGGCAGAAGTATGCAAAGCATGCATCTCAATTAGTCAGCAACCAGGTGTGGAAAGTC
CCCAGGCTCCCCAGCAGGCAGAAGTATGCAAAGCATGCATCTCAATTAGTCAGCAACCATAGTCCCGCCC
CTAACTCCGCCCATCCCGCCCCTAACTCCGCCCAGTTCCGCCCATTCTCCGCCCCATGGCTGACTAATTT
TTTTTATTTATGCAGAGGCCGAGGCCGCCTCTGCCTCTGAGCTATTCCAGAAGTAGTGAGGAGGCTTTTT
TGGAGGCCTAGGCTTTTGCAAAAAGCTCCCGGGAGCTTGTATATCCATTTTCGGATCTGATCAGCACGTG
TTGACAATTAATCATCGGCATAGTATATCGGCATAGTATAATACGACAAGGTGAGGAACTAAACCATGGC
CAAGTTGACCAGTGCCGTTCCGGTGCTCACCGCGCGCGACGTCGCCGGAGCGGTCGAGTTCTGGACCGAC
CGGCTCGGGTTCTCCCGGGACTTCGTGGAGGACGACTTCGCCGGTGTGGTCCGGGACGACGTGACCCTGT
TCATCAGCGCGGTCCAGGACCAGGTGGTGCCGGACAACACCCTGGCCTGGGTGTGGGTGCGCGGCCTGGA
CGAGCTGTACGCCGAGTGGTCGGAGGTCGTGTCCACGAACTTCCGGGACGCCTCCGGGCCGGCCATGACC
GAGATCGGCGAGCAGCCGTGGGGGCGGGAGTTCGCCCTGCGCGACCCGGCCGGCAACTGCGTGCACTTCG
TGGCCGAGGAGCAGGACTGACACGTGCTACGAGATTTCGATTCCACCGCCGCCTTCTATGAAAGGTTGGG
CTTCGGAATCGTTTTCCGGGACGCCGGCTGGATGATCCTCCAGCGCGGGGATCTCATGCTGGAGTTCTTC
GCCCACCCCAACTTGTTTATTGCAGCTTATAATGGTTACAAATAAAGCAATAGCATCACAAATTTCACAA
ATAAAGCATTTTTTTCACTGCATTCTAGTTGTGGTTTGTCCAAACTCATCAATGTATCTTATCATGTCTG
TATACCGTCGACCTCTAGCTAGAGCTTGGCGTAATCATGGTCATAGCTGTTTCCTGTGTGAAATTGTTAT
CCGCTCACAATTCCACACAACATACGAGCCGGAAGCATAAAGTGTAAAGCCTGGGGTGCCTAATGAGTGA
GCTAACTCACATTAATTGCGTTGCGCTCACTGCCCGCTTTCCAGTCGGGAAACCTGTCGTGCCAGCTGCA
TTAATGAATCGGCCAACGCGCGGGGAGAGGCGGTTTGCGTATTGGGCGCTCTTCCGCTTCCTCGCTCACT
GACTCGCTGCGCTCGGTCGTTCGGCTGCGGCGAGCGGTATCAGCTCACTCAAAGGCGGTAATACGGTTAT
CCACAGAATCAGGGGATAACGCAGGAAAGAACATGTGAGCAAAAGGCCAGCAAAAGGCCAGGAACCGTAA
AAAGGCCGCGTTGCTGGCGTTTTTCCATAGGCTCCGCCCCCCTGACGAGCATCACAAAAATCGACGCTCA
AGTCAGAGGTGGCGAAACCCGACAGGACTATAAAGATACCAGGCGTTTCCCCCTGGAAGCTCCCTCGTGC
GCTCTCCTGTTCCGACCCTGCCGCTTACCGGATACCTGTCCGCCTTTCTCCCTTCGGGAAGCGTGGCGCT
TTCTCATAGCTCACGCTGTAGGTATCTCAGTTCGGTGTAGGTCGTTCGCTCCAAGCTGGGCTGTGTGCAC
GAACCCCCCGTTCAGCCCGACCGCTGCGCCTTATCCGGTAACTATCGTCTTGAGTCCAACCCGGTAAGAC
ACGACTTATCGCCACTGGCAGCAGCCACTGGTAACAGGATTAGCAGAGCGAGGTATGTAGGCGGTGCTAC
AGAGTTCTTGAAGTGGTGGCCTAACTACGGCTACACTAGAAGAACAGTATTTGGTATCTGCGCTCTGCTG
AAGCCAGTTACCTTCGGAAAAAGAGTTGGTAGCTCTTGATCCGGCAAACAAACCACCGCTGGTAGCGGTG
GTTTTTTTGTTTGCAAGCAGCAGATTACGCGCAGAAAAAAAGGATCTCAAGAAGATCCTTTGATCTTTTC
TACGGGGTCTGACGCTCAGTGGAACGAAAACTCACGTTAAGGGATTTTGGTCATGAGATTATCAAAAAGG
ATCTTCACCTAGATCCTTTTAAATTAAAAATGAAGTTTTAAATCAATCTAAAGTATATATGAGTAAACTT
GGTCTGACAGTTACCAATGCTTAATCAGTGAGGCACCTATCTCAGCGATCTGTCTATTTCGTTCATCCAT
AGTTGCCTGACTCCCCGTCGTGTAGATAACTACGATACGGGAGGGCTTACCATCTGGCCCCAGTGCTGCA
ATGATACCGCGAGACCCACGCTCACCGGCTCCAGATTTATCAGCAATAAACCAGCCAGCCGGAAGGGCCG
AGCGCAGAAGTGGTCCTGCAACTTTATCCGCCTCCATCCAGTCTATTAATTGTTGCCGGGAAGCTAGAGT
AAGTAGTTCGCCAGTTAATAGTTTGCGCAACGTTGTTGCCATTGCTACAGGCATCGTGGTGTCACGCTCG
TCGTTTGGTATGGCTTCATTCAGCTCCGGTTCCCAACGATCAAGGCGAGTTACATGATCCCCCATGTTGT
GCAAAAAAGCGGTTAGCTCCTTCGGTCCTCCGATCGTTGTCAGAAGTAAGTTGGCCGCAGTGTTATCACT
CATGGTTATGGCAGCACTGCATAATTCTCTTACTGTCATGCCATCCGTAAGATGCTTTTCTGTGACTGGT
GAGTACTCAACCAAGTCATTCTGAGAATAGTGTATGCGGCGACCGAGTTGCTCTTGCCCGGCGTCAATAC
GGGATAATACCGCGCCACATAGCAGAACTTTAAAAGTGCTCATCATTGGAAAACGTTCTTCGGGGCGAAA
ACTCTCAAGGATCTTACCGCTGTTGAGATCCAGTTCGATGTAACCCACTCGTGCACCCAACTGATCTTCA
GCATCTTTTACTTTCACCAGCGTTTCTGGGTGAGCAAAAACAGGAAGGCAAAATGCCGCAAAAAAGGGAA
TAAGGGCGACACGGAAATGTTGAATACTCATACTCTTCCTTTTTCAATATTATTGAAGCATTTATCAGGG
TTATTGTCTCATGAGCGGATACATATTTGAATGTATTTAGAAAAATAAACAAATAGGGGTTCCGCGCACA
TTTCCCCGAAAAGTGCCACCTGAC
