>Addgene plasmid #65742 | FUGW-pHRed | addgene partial sequence | sequence record 116948 | WPRE-R 5'-CATAGCGTAAAAGGAGCAACA-3'
GTCAATCTTTCACAAATTTTGTAATCCAGAGGTTGATTATCGATAAGCTTGATATCGAATTGTTAACGGA
TCCGCTAGCTTCGAAGAATTCGTCGACTCAGCTAGCACCACCAGAGCCACCACCGTCGGCGGAGTTGCCT
GTCCCCAGCAGAGAGTGGCGGGCGATAGAGATTTCACACTGCTCAACGCTGGTGTAGTCGCGGTTGTGAG
AGGTAACATCCAGCTTGCGGTCGATTTCGTGGCGGCCAGGCATGCGAACAGGCTTTTTAGCCTTGTAAGT
GCTCTTGAACTCGCACAGGTAGTGACCGCCGCCTTCCAGTTTCAGGGCCATATAATCGTTACCAATCAGC
ATACCGTCGCGGGCAAACAGGCGTTCGGTGCTGGGCTCCCAGCCTTGGGTTTTCTTCTGCATAACTGGGC
CGTTAGGTGGGAAGTTCTCGCCGGAAATCTTAACGTTGTAGATGAAGCAGTTACCCTGGATGGAGCTGTC
GTTGGAAACGGTACAAACTGCGCCGTCCTCGAAGTTCATAGAGCGCTCCCAGGTGTAGCCCTCTGGGAAG
CTCTGCTTAAAGTAGTCAGGGATGTCCTCGGGGTATTTGGTGAAAGGGATGGAGCCGTATTGGAGCTGAG
GGGACAGGATATCCCAGGCGAAAGGCAGTGGGCCGCCTTTGGTAACGGTCAGCTTAACGGTCTGCTCGCC
CTCGTAAGGCTTGCCCTTGCCGTCACCTTCAACCTCGAAGTAGTGGCCGTTAACGGTGCCAGACATATAA
ACTTTATAGGTCATTTGCTTTGCGATAACGGAAACCATGGTGGTCTAGAGTCGACCTGCAGCCCAAGCTT
CGTCTAACAAAAAAGCCAAAAACGGCCAGAATTTAGCGGACAATTTACTAGTCTAACACTGAAAATTACA
TATTGACCCAAATGATTACATTTCAAAAGGTGCCTAAAAAACTTCACAAAACACACTCGCCAACCCCGAG
CGCATAGTTCAAAACCGGAGCTTCAGCTACTTAAGAAGATAGGTACATAAAACCGACCAAAGAAACTGAC
GCCTCACTTATCCCTCCCCTCACCAGAGGTC
