>Addgene plasmid #65742 | FUGW-pHRed | addgene partial sequence | sequence record 116949 | hUBCpro-F2 5'-CGCCGATGATTATATAAGGA-3'
AGCTAGTTCCGTCGCAGCCGGGATTTGGGTCGCGGTTCTTGTTTGTGGATCGCTGTGATCGTCACTTGGT
GAGTAGCGGGCTGCTGGGCTGGCCGGGGCTTTCGTGGCCGCCGGGCCGCTCGGTGGGACGGAAGCGTGTG
GAGAGACCGCCAAGGGCTGTAGTCTGGGTCCGCGAGCAAGGTTGCCCTGAACTGGGGGTTGGGGGGAGCG
CAGCAAAATGGCGGCTGTTCCCGAGTCTTGAATGGAAGACGCTTGTGAGGCGGGCTGTGAGGTCGTTGAA
ACAAGGTGGGGGGCATGGTGGGCGGCAAGAACCCAAGGTCTTGAGGCCTTCGCTAATGCGGGAAAGCTCT
TATTCGGGTGAGATGGGCTGGGGCACCATCTGGGGACCCTGACGTGAAGTTTGTCACTGACTGGAGAACT
CGGTTTGTCGTCTGTTGCGGGGGCGGCAGTTATGGCGGTGCCGTTGGGCAGTGCACCCGTACCTTTGGGA
GCGCGCGCCCTCGTCGTGTCGTGACGTCACCCGTTCTGTTGGCTTATAATGCAGGGTGGGGCCACCTGCC
GGTAGGTGTGCGGTAGGCTTTTCTCCGTCGCAGGACGCAGGGTTCGGGCCTAGGGTAGGCTCTCCTGAAT
CGACAGGCGCCGGACCTCTGGTGAGGGGAGGGATAAGTGAGGCGTC
